Addgene plasmid #133887: Flag-Gsdmd-NT C39A
Purpose: Expresses Gsdmd-NT mutant in mammalian cells
Depositing lab: Judy Lieberman. Depositing organization: Boston Children's Hospital. Publication: Inflammasome-activated gasdermin D causes pyroptosis by forming membrane pores. Liu X, Zhang Z, Ruan J, Pan Y, Magupalli VG, Wu H, Lieberman J. Nature. 2016 Jul 6;535(7610):153-8. doi: 10.1038/nature18629. PubMed 27383986.
Backbone
  Vector backbone: pFlag-CMV-4
  Vector type: Mammalian Expression
Growth in bacteria
  Bacterial resistance: Ampicillin, 100 μg/mL
  Growth temperature: 37°C
  Growth strain: DH5alpha
  Copy number: High Copy
Gene/Insert
  Gene/Insert name: Gsdmd-NT
  Species: M. musculus (mouse)
  Mutation: C39A
  Cloning method: Restriction Enzyme; 5′ cloning site NotI (not destroyed); 3′ cloning site XbaI (not destroyed)
  Sequencing primers: 5′ CMV-F
Terms and licenses: Academic/Nonprofit Terms; Industry Terms: Not Available to Industry
How to cite: Flag-Gsdmd-NT C39A was a gift from Judy Lieberman (Addgene plasmid # 133887 ; http://n2t.net/addgene:133887 ; RRID:Addgene_133887)
