[The description below was written by a language model from this plasmid's Addgene catalogue record and pLannotate feature annotations shown in this document.]
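Description:
Flag-Gsdmd-NT C39A is a mammalian expression plasmid built on the pFlag-CMV-4 backbone that produces an N-terminally FLAG-tagged, mutant form of the N-terminal fragment of mouse gasdermin D (Gsdmd). The sequenced record is about 7.1 kb. In E. coli it is maintained at high copy through a ColE1/pUC-type origin and selected with ampicillin via the β-lactamase gene. An f1 origin is also present, along with residual lac promoter/operator, lacZα and T7 promoter remnants that are backbone carry-over rather than functional parts of the design.

The expression cassette consists of the human CMV immediate-early enhancer and promoter, a short FLAG epitope sequence (annotated as a fragment of 3xFLAG, consistent with a single tag), the Gsdmd-NT coding region cloned between NotI and XbaI sites, and the human growth hormone polyadenylation signal. Gsdmd-NT is the fragment normally released when inflammatory caspases cleave full-length gasdermin D; it promotes pyroptosis, and the associated publication attributes this to membrane pore formation. This version carries a cysteine-to-alanine substitution at position 39; the record does not state its functional consequence, but such a mutant is presumably compared with wild-type Gsdmd-NT in transfected cells. A second cassette places the neomycin phosphotransferase gene under the SV40 enhancer/early promoter with an SV40 poly(A) signal, which would permit G418 selection of stable mammalian transfectants. The adjacent ble and partial str annotations appear to be Tn5-derived sequence accompanying neo. The FLAG tag allows detection or immunoprecipitation of the expressed fragment.
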