Features (pLannotate 1.2.2; 22 found; start..end, strand, type, name):
    290..669     +  enhancer       CMV enhancer: human cytomegalovirus immediate early enhancer
    671..870     +  promoter       CMV promoter: human cytomegalovirus (CMV) immediate early promoter
    916..936     +  CDS            3xFLAG (fragment): three tandem FLAG® epitope tags
    953..1780    +  CDS            Gsdmd (fragment): GSDMD_MOUSE - Also known as Gsdmdc1. Experimental evidence at protein level: Swiss-Prot protein existence level 1. [Gasdermin-D, N-terminal]: Promotes pyroptosis in response to microbial infection and danger signals (PubMed:26375003, PubMed:26375259, PubMed:26611636, PubMed:27383986, PubMed:27385778, PubMed:27418190, PubMed:32820063). Produced by the cleavage of gasdermin-D by inflammatory caspases CASP1 or CASP4/CASP11 in response to canonical, as well as non-canonical (such as cytosolic LPS) inflammasome activators (PubMed:26375003, PubMed:26375259, PubMed:26611636, PubMed:27383986, PubMed:2
   1797..2419    +  polyA_signal   hGH poly(A) signal: human growth hormone polyadenylation signal
   2461..2758    +  promoter       SV40 promoter: SV40 enhancer and early promoter
   2812..3603    +  CDS            neo: KKA2_KLEPN - Also known as kan, nptII. Experimental evidence at protein level: Swiss-Prot protein existence level 1. Resistance to kanamycin, neomycin, paromomycin, ribostamycin, butirosin and gentamicin B. From Klebsiella pneumoniae.
   3627..4004    +  CDS            ble: BLE_KLEPN - Experimental evidence at protein level: Swiss-Prot protein existence level 1. Binding protein with a strong affinity to the bleomycin family of antibiotics. Binds to CL990; an antimitotic-antibiotic compound. From Klebsiella pneumoniae.
   4046..4105    +  CDS            str (fragment): STR_KLEPN - Protein inferred from homology: Swiss-Prot protein existence level 3. The aminoglycoside phosphotransferases achieve inactivation of their antibiotic substrates by phosphorylation. From Klebsiella pneumoniae.
   4128..4151    -  rep_origin     CloDF13 ori (fragment): Plasmids containing the CloDF13 (CDF) origin of replication can be propagated in E. coli cells that contain additional plasmids with compatible origins.
   4152..4235    +  CDS            large T antigen (fragment): large T antigen from SV40 (simian virus 40)
   4258..4392    +  polyA_signal   SV40 poly(A) signal: SV40 polyadenylation signal
   4398..4416    -  promoter       T7 promoter: promoter for bacteriophage T7 RNA polymerase
   4454..4470    -  protein_bind   lac operator: The lac repressor binds to the lac operator to inhibit transcription in E. coli. This inhibition can be relieved by adding lactose or isopropyl-β-D-thiogalactopyranoside (IPTG). lac repressor encoded by lacI
   4478..4508    -  promoter       lac promoter: promoter for the E. coli lac operon
   4523..4544    -  protein_bind   CAP binding site: CAP binding activates transcription in the presence of cAMP. E. coli catabolite activator protein
   4557..4649    -  CDS            lacI (fragment): lac repressor; lacI; The lac repressor binds to the lac operator to inhibit transcription in E. coli. This inhibition can be relieved by adding lactose or isopropyl-β-D-thiogalactopyranoside (IPTG).
   4832..5420    -  rep_origin     ori: high-copy-number ColE1/pMB1/pBR322/pUC origin of replication
   5591..6451    -  CDS            AmpR: β-lactamase; bla; confers resistance to ampicillin, carbenicillin, and related antibiotics
   6452..6556    -  promoter       AmpR promoter: bla
   6583..7011    +  rep_origin     f1 ori (sequence partly withheld): f1 bacteriophage origin of replication; arrow indicates direction of (+) strand synthesis
   7042..130     -  CDS            lacZα (fragment) (across the origin): LacZα fragment of β-galactosidase; lacZ fragment
>Addgene plasmid #133887 | Flag-Gsdmd-NT C39A | addgene full sequence | sequence record 267548 | Addgene NGS Result
TGGGAAGGGCGATCGGTGCGGGCCTCTTCGCTATTACGCCAGCTGGCGAAAGGGGGATGTGCTGCAAGGC
GATTAAGTTGGGTAACGCCAGGGTTTTCCCAGTCACGACGTTGTAAAACGACGGCCAGTGCCAAGCTGAT
CTATACATTGAATCAATATTGGCAATTAGCCATATTAGTCATTGGTTATATAGCATAAATCAATATTGGC
TATTGGCCATTGCATACGTTGTATCTATATCATAATATGTACATTTATATTGGCTCATGTCCAATATGAC
CGCCATGTTGACATTGATTATTGACTAGTTATTAATAGTAATCAATTACGGGGTCATTAGTTCATAGCCC
ATATATGGAGTTCCGCGTTACATAACTTACGGTAAATGGCCCGCCTGGCTGACCGCCCAACGACCCCCGC
CCATTGACGTCAATAATGACGTATGTTCCCATAGTAACGCCAATAGGGACTTTCCATTGACGTCAATGGG
TGGAGTATTTACGGTAAACTGCCCACTTGGCAGTACATCAAGTGTATCATATGCCAAGTCCGCCCCCTAT
TGACGTCAATGACGGTAAATGGCCCGCCTGGCATTATGCCCAGTACATGACCTTACGGGACTTTCCTACT
TGGCAGTACATCTACGTATTAGTCATCGCTATTACCATGGTGATGCGGTTTTGGCAGTACACCAATGGGC
GTGGATAGCGGTTTGACTCACGGGGATTTCCAAGTCTCCACCCCATTGACGTCAATGGGAGTTTGTTTTG
GCACCAAAATCAACGGGACTTTCCAAAATGTCGTAATAACCCCGCCCCGTTGACGCAAATGGGCGGTAGG
CGTGTACGGTGGGAGGTCTATATAAGCAGAGCTCGTTTAGTGAACCGTCAGAATTAATTCAGATCGATCT
ACCATGGACTACAAAGACGATGACGACAAGCTTGCGGCCGCAATGCCATCGGCCTTTGAGAAAGTGGTCA
AGAATGTGATCAAGGAGGTAAGCGGCAGCAGAGGCGATCTCATTCCGGTGGACAGCCTGCGGAACTCCAC
CAGCTTCAGGCCCTACGCCCTTCTGAACAGGAAATTTTCAAGCTCAAGGTTCTGGAAACCCCGTTATTCA
TGTGTCAACCTGTCAATCAAGGACATCCTGGAGCCCAGTGCTCCAGAACCAGAACCGGAGTGTTTTGGCT
CCTTCAAAGTCTCTGATGTCGTCGATGGGAACATTCAGGGCAGAGTGATGTTGTCAGGCATGGGAGAAGG
GAAAATTTCTGGTGGGGCTGCAGTGTCTGACAGTTCCAGTGCCTCCATGAATGTGTGTATACTGCGTGTG
ACTCAGAAGACCTGGGAGACCATGCAGCATGAAAGGCACCTTCAGCAGCCTGAGAACAAAATCCTGCAAC
AGCTTCGGAGTCGTGGGGATGACCTGTTTGTGGTGACCGAGGTGCTGCAGACAAAGGAGGAAGTGCAGAT
CACTGAGGTCCACAGCCAAGAGGGCTCAGGCCAGTTTACGCTGCCTGGAGCTTTATGCTTGAAGGGTGAA
GGCAAGGGCCACCAAAGCCGGAAGAAGATGGTGACCATTCCTGCAGGCAGCATCCTGGCATTCCGAGTGG
CCCAACTGCTTATTGGCTCTAAATGGGATATCCTTCTCGTCTCAGATGAGAAACAGAGGACCTTTGAGCC
CTCCTCAGGTGACAGAAAAGCAGTGGGCCAGAGGCACCATGGCCTCAATGTGCTTGCTGCGCTTTGTTCC
ATCGGAAAGCAGCTCAGTCTCCTGTCAGATTAGTCTAGAGGATCCCGGGTGGCATCCCTGTGACCCCTCC
CCAGTGCCTCTCCTGGCCCTGGAAGTTGCCACTCCAGTGCCCACCAGCCTTGTCCTAATAAAATTAAGTT
GCATCATTTTGTCTGACTAGGTGTCCTTCTATAATATTATGGGGTGGAGGGGGGTGGTATGGAGCAAGGG
GCAAGTTGGGAAGACAACCTGTAGGGCCTGCGGGGTCTATTGGGAACCAAGCTGGAGTGCAGTGGCACAA
TCTTGGCTCACTGCAATCTCCGCCTCCTGGGTTCAAGCGATTCTCCTGCCTCAGCCTCCCGAGTTGTTGG
GATTCCAGGCATGCATGACCAGGCTCAGCTAATTTTTGTTTTTTTGGTAGAGACGGGGTTTCACCATATT
GGCCAGGCTGGTCTCCAACTCCTAATCTCAGGTGATCTACCCACCTTGGCCTCCCAAATTGCTGGGATTA
CAGGCGTGAACCACTGCTCCCTTCCCTGTCCTTCTGATTTTAAAATAACTATACCAGCAGGAGGACGTCC
AGACACAGCATAGGCTACCTGGCCATGCCCAACCGGTGGGACATTTGAGTTGCTTGCTTGGCACTGTCCT
CTCATGCGTTGGGTCCACTCAGTAGATGCCTGTTGAATTGGGTACGCGGCCAGCTTGGCTGTGGAATGTG
TGTCAGTTAGGGTGTGGAAAGTCCCCAGGCTCCCCAGCAGGCAGAAGTATGCAAAGCATGCATCTCAATT
AGTCAGCAACCAGGTGTGGAAAGTCCCCAGGCTCCCCAGCAGGCAGAAGTATGCAAAGCATGCATCTCAA
TTAGTCAGCAACCATAGTCCCGCCCCTAACTCCGCCCATCCCGCCCCTAACTCCGCCCAGTTCCGCCCAT
TCTCCGCCCCATGGCTGACTAATTTTTTTTATTTATGCAGAGGCCGAGGCCGCCTCGGCCTCTGAGCTAT
TCCAGAAGTAGTGAGGAGGCTTTTTTGGAGGAATTGATCAGCTTGGGATCTGATCAAGAGACAGGATGAG
GATCGTTTCGCATGATTGAACAAGATGGATTGCACGCAGGTTCTCCGGCCGCTTGGGTGGAGAGGCTATT
CGGCTATGACTGGGCACAACAGACAATCGGCTGCTCTGATGCCGCCGTGTTCCGGCTGTCAGCGCAGGGG
CGCCCGGTTCTTTTTGTCAAGACCGACCTGTCCGGTGCCCTGAATGAACTGCAGGACGAGGCAGCGCGGC
TATCGTGGCTGGCCACGACGGGCGTTCCTTGCGCAGCTGTGCTCGACGTTGTCACTGAAGCGGGAAGGGA
CTGGCTGCTATTGGGCGAAGTGCCGGGGCAGGATCTCCTGTCATCTCACCTTGCTCCTGCCGAGAAAGTA
TCCATCATGGCTGATGCAATGCGGCGGCTGCATACGCTTGATCCGGCTACCTGCCCATTCGACCACCAAG
CGAAACATCGCATCGAGCGAGCACGTACTCGGATGGAAGCCGGTCTTGTCGATCAGGATGATCTGGACGA
AGAGCATCAGGGGCTCGCGCCAGCCGAACTGTTCGCCAGGCTCAAGGCGCGCATGCCCGACGGCGAGGAT
CTCGTCGTGACCCATGGCGATGCCTGCTTGCCGAATATCATGGTGGAAAATGGCCGCTTTTCTGGATTCA
TCGACTGTGGCCGGCTGGGTGTGGCGGACCGCTATCAGGACATAGCGTTGGCTACCCGTGATATTGCTGA
AGAGCTTGGCGGCGAATGGGCTGACCGCTTCCTCGTGCTTTACGGTATCGCCGCTCCCGATTCGCAGCGC
ATCGCCTTCTATCGCCTTCTTGACGAGTTCTTCTGAGCGGGACTCTGGGGTTCGAAATGACCGACCAAGC
GACGCCCAACCTGCCATCACGAGATTTCGATTCCACCGCCGCCTTCTATGAAAGGTTGGGCTTCGGAATC
GTTTTCCGGGACGCCGGCTGGATGATCCTCCAGCGCGGGGATCTCATGCTGGAGTTCTTCGCCCACCCCG
GGCTCGATCCCCTCGCGAGTTGGTTCAGCTGCTGCCTGAGGCTGGACGACCTCGCGGAGTTCTACCGGCA
GTGCAAATCCGTCGGCATCCAGGAAACCAGCAGCGGCTATCCGCGCATCCATGCCCCCGAACTGCAGGAG
TGGGGAGGCACGATGGCCGCTTTGGTCGACCCGGACGGGACGCTCCTGCGCCTGATACAGAACGAATTGC
TTGCAGGCATCTCATGAGTGTGTCTTCCCGTTTTCCGCCTGAGGTCACTGCGTGGATGGAGCGCTGGCGC
CTGCTGCGCGACGGCGAGCTGCTCACCACCCACTCGCCAAGCTGGAACCGTAAAAAGGCCGCGTTGCTGG
CGTTTTTCCATAGGCTCCGCCGATCATAATCAGCCATACCACATTTGTAGAGGTTTTACTTGCTTTAAAA
AACCTCCCACACCTCCCCCTGAACCTGAAACATAAAATGAATGCAATTGTTGTTGTTAACTTGTTTATTG
CAGCTTATAATGGTTACAAATAAAGCAATAGCATCACAAATTTCACAAATAAAGCATTTTTTTCACTGCA
TTCTAGTTGTGGTTTGTCCAAACTCATCAATGTATCTTATCATGTCTGGATCAATTCCCTATAGTGAGTC
GTATTAAATTCGTAATCATGTCATAGCTGTTTCCTGTGTGAAATTGTTATCCGCTCACAATTCCACACAA
CATACGAGCCGGAAGCATAAAGTGTAAAGCCTGGGGTGCCTAATGAGTGAGCTAACTCACATTAATTGCG
TTGCGCTCACTGCCCGCTTTCCAGTCGGGAAACCTGTCGTGCCAGCTGCATTAATGAATCGGCCAACGCG
CGGGGAGAGGCGGTTTGCGTATTGGGCGCTCTTCCGCTTCCTCGCTCACTGACTCGCTGCGCTCGGTCGT
TCGGCTGCGGCGAGCGGTATCAGCTCACTCAAAGGCGGTAATACGGTTATCCACAGAATCAGGGGATAAC
GCAGGAAAGAACATGTGAGCAAAAGGCCAGCAAAAGGCCAGGAACCGTAAAAAGGCCGCGTTGCTGGCGT
TTTTCCATAGGCTCCGCCCCCCTGACGAGCATCACAAAAATCGACGCTCAAGTCAGAGGTGGCGAAACCC
GACAGGACTATAAAGATACCAGGCGTTTCCCCCTGGAAGCTCCCTCGTGCGCTCTCCTGTTCCGACCCTG
CCGCTTACCGGATACCTGTCCGCCTTTCTCCCTTCGGGAAGCGTGGCGCTTTCTCATAGCTCACGCTGTA
GGTATCTCAGTTCGGTGTAGGTCGTTCGCTCCAAGCTGGGCTGTGTGCACGAACCCCCCGTTCAGCCCGA
CCGCTGCGCCTTATCCGGTAACTATCGTCTTGAGTCCAACCCGGTAAGACACGACTTATCGCCACTGGCA
GCAGCCACTGGTAACAGGATTAGCAGAGCGAGGTATGTAGGCGGTGCTACAGAGTTCTTGAAGTGGTGGC
CTAACTACGGCTACACTAGAAGAACAGTATTTGGTATCTGCGCTCTGCTGAAGCCAGTTACCTTCGGAAA
AAGAGTTGGTAGCTCTTGATCCGGCAAACAAACCACCGCTGGTAGCGGTGGTTTTTTTGTTTGCAAGCAG
CAGATTACGCGCAGAAAAAAAGGATCTCAAGAAGATCCTTTGATCTTTTCTACGGGGTCTGACGCTCAGT
GGAACGAAAACTCACGTTAAGGGATTTTGGTCATGAGATTATCAAAAAGGATCTTCACCTAGATCCTTTT
AAATTAAAAATGAAGTTTTAAATCAATCTAAAGTATATATGAGTAAACTTGGTCTGACAGTTACCAATGC
TTAATCAGTGAGGCACCTATCTCAGCGATCTGTCTATTTCGTTCATCCATAGTTGCCTGACTCCCCGTCG
TGTAGATAACTACGATACGGGAGGGCTTACCATCTGGCCCCAGTGCTGCAATGATACCGCGAGACCCACG
CTCACCGGCTCCAGATTTATCAGCAATAAACCAGCCAGCCGGAAGGGCCGAGCGCAGAAGTGGTCCTGCA
ACTTTATCCGCCTCCATCCAGTCTATTAATTGTTGCCGGGAAGCTAGAGTAAGTAGTTCGCCAGTTAATA
GTTTGCGCAACGTTGTTGCCATTGCTACAGGCATCGTGGTGTCACGCTCGTCGTTTGGTATGGCTTCATT
CAGCTCCGGTTCCCAACGATCAAGGCGAGTTACATGATCCCCCATGTTGTGCAAAAAAGCGGTTAGCTCC
TTCGGTCCTCCGATCGTTGTCAGAAGTAAGTTGGCCGCAGTGTTATCACTCATGGTTATGGCAGCACTGC
ATAATTCTCTTACTGTCATGCCATCCGTAAGATGCTTTTCTGTGACTGGTGAGTACTCAACCAAGTCATT
CTGAGAATAGTGTATGCGGCGACCGAGTTGCTCTTGCCCGGCGTCAATACGGGATAATACCGCGCCACAT
AGCAGAACTTTAAAAGTGCTCATCATTGGAAAACGTTCTTCGGGGCGAAAACTCTCAAGGATCTTACCGC
TGTTGAGATCCAGTTCGATGTAACCCACTCGTGCACCCAACTGATCTTCAGCATCTTTTACTTTCACCAG
CGTTTCTGGGTGAGCAAAAACAGGAAGGCAAAATGCCGCAAAAAAGGGAATAAGGGCGACACGGAAATGT
TGAATACTCATACTCTTCCTTTTTCAATATTATTGAAGCATTTATCAGGGTTATTGTCTCATGAGCGGAT
ACATATTTGAATGTATTTAGAAAAATAAACAAATAGGGGTTCCGCGCACATTTCCCCGAAAAGTGCCACC
TG
[124 nt withheld, positions 6583-6706]
C
[91 nt withheld, positions 6708-6798]
A
[49 nt withheld, positions 6800-6848]
CCTTTGACGTTGGAGTCCACGTTCTTT
[37 nt withheld, positions 6876-6912]
ACCCTATCTCGGTCTATTCTTTTGATTTATAAGGGATTTTGCCGATTTCGGCCTATTGGTTAAAAAATGA
GCTGATTTAACAAAAATTTAACGCGAATTTTAACAAAATATTAACGCTTACAATTTCCATTCGCCATTCA
GGCTGCGCAACTGT
